Addgene plasmid #157635: pEMF038
Purpose: (Empty Backbone) Empty vector
Depositing lab: Jonathan Silberg. Depositing organization: Rice University. Publication: A Split Methyl Halide Transferase AND Gate That Reports by Synthesizing an Indicator Gas. Fulk EM, Huh D, Atkinson JT, Lie M, Masiello CA, Silberg JJ. ACS Synth Biol. 2020 Nov 20;9(11):3104-3113. doi: 10.1021/acssynbio.0c00355. Epub 2020 Oct 26. PubMed 33104325.
Backbone
  Vector backbone: ColE1
  Backbone size (bp): 2813
  Vector type: Bacterial Expression
Growth in bacteria
  Bacterial resistance: Chloramphenicol, 25 μg/mL
  Growth temperature: 37°C
  Growth strain: DH5alpha
  Copy number: Low Copy
Terms and licenses: Academic/Nonprofit Terms; Industry Terms: Not Available to Industry
How to cite: pEMF038 was a gift from Jonathan Silberg (Addgene plasmid # 157635 ; http://n2t.net/addgene:157635 ; RRID:Addgene_157635)
