[The description below was written by a language model from this plasmid's Addgene catalogue record and pLannotate feature annotations shown in this document.]
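Description:
pEMF038 is a small (about 2.8 kb) bacterial expression plasmid deposited as an empty backbone, meaning it carries the regulatory framework for inducible expression in E. coli but no gene of interest. It replicates from a ColE1-type origin and is selected with chloramphenicol through a cat (chloramphenicol acetyltransferase) gene driven by its native cat promoter. The catalogue entry lists the plasmid as low copy, whereas the automated annotation labels the origin as the high-copy ColE1/pMB1/pUC family. The record does not resolve this difference, so the copy number should be taken from the depositor's designation with some caution.

The expression module consists of a PLtetO-1 promoter, a phage lambda PL derivative carrying tet operator sites, followed by a short fragment of the pUC18/19 multiple cloning site where an open reading frame could be inserted. Immediately downstream, a sequence matching part of the strong constitutive J23119 promoter precedes a TetR coding sequence, which ends at the rrnB T1 terminator. The plasmid therefore supplies its own repressor. TetR binds the operators in PLtetO-1 and keeps transcription off until tetracycline or an analogue relieves repression, so regulation does not depend on a host strain that expresses TetR. A lambda t0 terminator lies downstream of the cat gene and helps insulate the transcription units from one another.

The plasmid comes from work on a split methyl halide transferase logic gate that reports through gas production. As an empty vector, it most plausibly serves as a negative control or as a parent for cloning inducible constructs, although the record does not state this.
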