Features (pLannotate 1.2.2; 9 found; start..end, strand, type, name):
     40..696     -  CDS            cat: CAT_ECOLX - Experimental evidence at protein level: Swiss-Prot protein existence level 1. This enzyme is an effector of chloramphenicol resistance in bacteria. From Escherichia coli. This protein is used as a marker in many commonly used cloning vectors, such as pACYC184.
    697..795     -  promoter       cat promoter: promoter of the E. coli cat gene encoding chloramphenicol acetyltransferase
    904..977     +  promoter       PLtetO-1 promoter: modified phage lambda PL promoter with tet operator sites (Lutz and Bujard, 1997)
   1063..1107    +  misc_feature   MCS (fragment): pUC18/19 multiple cloning site
   1114..1142    +  promoter       J23119 promoter (fragment): bacterial promoter (Registry of Standard Biological Parts BBa J23119)
   1177..1803    +  CDS            TetR: tetracycline repressor TetR; tetR; TetR binds to the tetracycline operator tetO to inhibit transcription. This inhibition can be relieved by adding tetracycline or doxycycline.
   1809..1895    +  terminator     rrnB T1 terminator: Escherichia coli rrnB; transcription terminator T1 from the E. coli rrnB gene
   2060..2648    -  rep_origin     ori: high-copy-number ColE1/pMB1/pBR322/pUC origin of replication
   2736..16      -  terminator     lambda t0 terminator (across the origin): transcription terminator from phage lambda
>Addgene plasmid #157635 | pEMF038 | addgene full sequence | sequence record 326015 | Addgene NGS Result
TCTATCAACAGGAGTCCAAGCGAGCTCGATATCAAATTACGCCCCGCCCTGCCACTCATCGCAGTACTGT
TGTAATTCATTAAGCATTCTGCCGACATGGAAGCCATCACAAACGGCATGATGAACCTGAATCGCCAGCG
GCATCAGCACCTTGTCGCCTTGCGTATAATATTTGCCCATGGTGAAAACGGGGGCGAAGAAGTTGTCCAT
ATTGGCCACGTTTAAATCAAAACTGGTGAAACTCACCCAGGGATTGGCTGAGACGAAAAACATATTCTCA
ATAAACCCTTTAGGGAAATAGGCCAGGTTTTCACCATAACACGCCACATCTTGCGAATATATGTGTAGAA
ACTGCCGGAAATCGTCGTGGTATTCACTCCAGAGCGATGAAAACGTTTCAGTTTGCTCATGGAAAACGGT
GTAACAAGGGTGAACACTATCCCATATCACCAGCTCACCGTCTTTCATTGCCATACGAAATTCCGGATGA
GCATTCATCAGGCGGGCAAGAATGTGAATAAAGGCCGGATAAAACTTGTGCTTATTTTTCTTTACGGTCT
TTAAAAAGGCCGTAATATCCAGCTGAACGGTCTGGTTATAGGTACATTGAGCAACTGACTGAAATGCCTC
AAAATGTTCTTTACGATGCCATTGGGATATATCAACGGTGGTATATCCAGTGATTTTTTTCTCCATTTTA
GCTTCCTTAGCTCCTGAAAATCTCGATAACTCAAAAAATACGACCGGTAGTGATCTTATTTCATTATGGT
GAAAGTTGGAACCTCTTACGGGCCGGCCAACGTCTCATTTTCGCCAGATATCGACGTCTAAGAAACCATT
ATTATCATGACATTAACCTATAAAAATAGGCGTATCACGAGGCCCTTTCGTCTTCACCTCGAGTCCCTAT
CAGTGATAGAGATTGACATCCCTATCAGTGATAGAGATACTGAGCACATCAGCAGGACGCACTGACCGAT
AGGACCCATACAAAGGAAGTTTTGTAATAATCTAACTAAAAAGGCCTCCCAAATCGGGGGGCCTTTTTTA
TTGATAACAAAAGGTACCCGTGGATCCTCTAGAGTCGACCTGCAGGCATGCAAGCTTTTTACGGCTAGCT
CAGTCCTAGGTATAGTGCTAGCCCAGCCAGAGAAACACTCTTTAACAGGGGGTAGTATGATGTCTCGTTT
AGATAAAAGTAAAGTGATTAACAGCGCATTAGAGCTGCTTAATGAGGTCGGAATCGAAGGTTTAACAACC
CGTAAACTCGCCCAGAAGCTAGGTGTAGAGCAGCCTACATTGTATTGGCATGTAAAAAATAAGCGGGCTT
TGCTCGACGCCTTAGCCATTGAGATGTTAGATAGGCACCATACTCACTTTTGCCCTTTAGAAGGGGAAAG
CTGGCAAGATTTTTTACGTAATAACGCTAAAAGTTTTAGATGTGCTTTACTAAGTCATCGCGATGGAGCA
AAAGTACATTTAGGTACACGGCCTACAGAAAAACAGTATGAAACTCTCGAAAATCAATTAGCCTTTTTAT
GCCAACAAGGTTTTTCACTAGAGAATGCATTATATGCACTCAGCGCAGTGGGGCATTTTACTTTAGGTTG
CGTATTGGAAGATCAAGAGCATCAAGTCGCTAAAGAAGAAAGGGAAACACCTACTACTGATAGTATGCCG
CCATTATTACGACAAGCTATCGAATTATTTGATCACCAAGGTGCAGAGCCAGCCTTCTTATTCGGCCTTG
AATTGATCATATGCGGATTAGAAAAACAACTTAAATGTGAAAGTGGGTCTTAAGGCATCAAATAAAACGA
AAGGCTCAGTCGAAAGACTGGGCCTTTCGTTTTATCTGTTGTTTGTCGGTGAACGCTCTCCTGAGTAGGA
CAAATCCGCCGCCCTAGACCTAGGGCGTTCGGCTGCGGCGAGCGGTATCAGCTCACTCAAAGGCGGTAAT
ACGGTTATCCACAGAATCAGGGGATAACGCATGCAAGAACATGTGAGCAAAAGGCCAGCAAAAGGCCAGG
AACCGTAAAAAGGCCGCGTTGCTGGCGTTTTTCCATAGGCTCCGCCCCCCTGACGAGCATCACAAAAATC
GACGCTCAAGTCAGAGGTGGCGAAACCCGACAGGACTATAAAGATACCAGGCGTTTCCCCCTGGAAGCTC
CCTCGTGCGCTCTCCTGTTCCGACCCTGTCGCTTACCGGATACCTGTCCGCCTTTCTCCCTTCGGGAAGC
GTGGCGCTTTCTCATAGCTCACGCTGTAGGTATCTCAGTTCGGTGTAGGTCGTTCGCTCCAAGCTGGGCT
GTGTGCACGAACCCCCCGTTCAGCCCGACCGCTGCGCCTTATCCGGTAACTATCGTCTTGAGTCCAACCC
GGTAAGACACGACTTATCGCCACTGGCAGCAGCCACTGGTAACAGGATTAGCAGAGCGAGGTATGTAGGC
GGTGCTACAGAGTTCTTGAAGTGGTGGCCTAACTACGGCTACACTAGAAGGACAGTATTTGGTATCTGCG
CTCTGCTGAAGCCAGTTACCTTCGGAAAAAGAGTTGGTAGCTCTTGATCCGGCAAACAAACCACCGCTGG
TAGCGGTGGTTTTTTTGTTTGCAAGCAGCAGATTACGCGCAGAAAAAAAGGATCTCAAGAAGATCCTTTG
ATCTTTTCTACGGGGTCTGACGCTCAGTGGAACGAAAACTCACGTTAAGGGATTTTGGTCATGACTAGTG
CTTGGATTCTCACCAATAAAAAACGCCCGGCGGCAACCGAGCGTTCTGAACAAATCCAGATGGAGTTCTG
AGGTCATTACTGGA
